Addgene plasmid #234994: pStreptagII 3C EGFR EABR
Purpose: For production of Extracellular Vesicles (EVs), with Epithelial Growth Factor Receptor on their surface, Strep-tag II labeled on its N-terminus
Depositing lab: Monica Gonzalez-Magaldi & Daniel Leahy. Depositing organization: University of Texas at Austin. Publication: Structure and organization of full-length Epidermal Growth Factor Receptor in extracellular vesicles by cryo-electron tomography. Gonzalez-Magaldi M, Gullapalli A, Papoulas O, Liu C, Leung AY, Guo L, Brilot A, Marcotte EM, Ke Z, Leahy DJ. bioRxiv [Preprint]. 2024 Nov 28:2024.11.25.625301. doi: 10.1101/2024.11.25.625301. PubMed 39651119.
Backbone
  Vector backbone: pcDNA3.1(+)
  Vector type: Mammalian Expression
Growth in bacteria
  Bacterial resistance: Ampicillin, 100 μg/mL
  Growth temperature: 37°C
  Growth strain: DH5alpha
  Copy number: High Copy
Gene/Insert
  Gene/Insert name: EGFR-EABR (alt name: EGFR fused to ESCRT and Alix binding region (EABR))
  Species: H. sapiens (human)
  GenBank ID: PV031349
  Entrez Gene: EGFR (a.k.a. ERBB, ERBB1, ERRP, HER1, NISBD2, NNCIS, PIG61, mENA)
  Tag / fusion protein: Streptag-II, HRV 3C site (N terminal on insert)
  Cloning method: Gibson Cloning
Terms and licenses: Academic/Nonprofit Terms; Industry Terms: Not Available to Industry
How to cite: pStreptagII 3C EGFR EABR was a gift from Monica Gonzalez-Magaldi & Daniel Leahy (Addgene plasmid # 234994 ; http://n2t.net/addgene:234994 ; RRID:Addgene_234994)
