[The description below was written by a language model from this plasmid's Addgene catalogue record and pLannotate feature annotations shown in this document.]
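Description:
pStreptagII 3C EGFR EABR is a mammalian expression plasmid of about 9.4 kb built on the pcDNA3.1(+) backbone. It is used to produce extracellular vesicles that carry full-length human epidermal growth factor receptor on their surface. It is maintained in E. coli at high copy through a ColE1/pUC-type origin with ampicillin selection (AmpR). The backbone also contains an f1 origin and an SV40 promoter-driven neomycin phosphotransferase cassette with an SV40 polyadenylation signal, which would allow G418 selection in mammalian cells. Short hits to lac regulatory elements, ble, bom and an HIV-1 LTR are annotated as fragments and appear to be backbone remnants rather than functional parts.

The CMV immediate-early enhancer and promoter drive the expression cassette, with a T7 promoter just downstream and the bovine growth hormone polyadenylation signal terminating the transcript. The open reading frame places a Strep-tag II and then an HRV 3C protease cleavage site ahead of the annotated EGFR coding sequence. The receptor's extracellular N-terminus can therefore be captured on Strep-Tactin and the tag removed afterwards. The short stretch upstream of the tag is not annotated, so the record does not state what signal peptide is used.

Two further fragments are fused to the C-terminus of EGFR. One matches mouse Fcgr2. The other comes from human CEP55 and corresponds to the ESCRT- and ALIX-binding region (EABR) named in the insert. The EABR recruits ESCRT budding machinery to the cytoplasmic tail of the membrane protein, which promotes its release on vesicles. The record does not state the role of the Fcgr2-derived segment. The associated publication concerns cryo-electron tomography of full-length EGFR in such vesicles.
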