Features (pLannotate 1.2.2; 24 found; start..end, strand, type, name):
     43..267     +  polyA_signal   bGH poly(A) signal: bovine growth hormone polyadenylation signal
    271..292     +  promoter       SV40 promoter (fragment): SV40 enhancer and early promoter
    313..741     +  rep_origin     f1 ori (sequence partly withheld): f1 bacteriophage origin of replication; arrow indicates direction of (+) strand synthesis
    755..1084    +  promoter       SV40 promoter: SV40 enhancer and early promoter
   1151..1942    +  CDS            neo: KKA2_KLEPN - Also known as kan, nptII. Experimental evidence at protein level: Swiss-Prot protein existence level 1. Resistance to kanamycin, neomycin, paromomycin, ribostamycin, butirosin and gentamicin B. From Klebsiella pneumoniae.
   1966..2124    +  CDS            ble (fragment): BLE_KLEPN - Experimental evidence at protein level: Swiss-Prot protein existence level 1. Binding protein with a strong affinity to the bleomycin family of antibiotics. Binds to CL990; an antimitotic-antibiotic compound. From Klebsiella pneumoniae.
   2119..2240    +  polyA_signal   SV40 poly(A) signal: SV40 polyadenylation signal
   2313..2329    -  protein_bind   lac operator: The lac repressor binds to the lac operator to inhibit transcription in E. coli. This inhibition can be relieved by adding lactose or isopropyl-β-D-thiogalactopyranoside (IPTG). lac repressor encoded by lacI
   2337..2367    -  promoter       lac promoter: promoter for the E. coli lac operon
   2382..2403    -  protein_bind   CAP binding site: CAP binding activates transcription in the presence of cAMP. E. coli catabolite activator protein
   2416..2508    -  CDS            lacI (fragment): lac repressor; lacI; The lac repressor binds to the lac operator to inhibit transcription in E. coli. This inhibition can be relieved by adding lactose or isopropyl-β-D-thiogalactopyranoside (IPTG).
   2691..3279    -  rep_origin     ori: high-copy-number ColE1/pMB1/pBR322/pUC origin of replication
   3450..4310    -  CDS            AmpR: β-lactamase; bla; confers resistance to ampicillin, carbenicillin, and related antibiotics
   4311..4415    -  promoter       AmpR promoter: bla
   4474..4526    -  misc_feature   bom (fragment): basis of mobility region from pBR322
   4681..5060    +  enhancer       CMV enhancer: human cytomegalovirus immediate early enhancer
   5061..5264    +  promoter       CMV promoter: human cytomegalovirus (CMV) immediate early promoter
   5260..5293    +  LTR            5' LTR (truncated) (fragment): truncated 5' long terminal repeat (LTR) from HIV-1
   5309..5327    +  promoter       T7 promoter: promoter for bacteriophage T7 RNA polymerase
   5471..5494    +  CDS            Strep-Tag II: peptide that binds Strep-Tactin®, an engineered form of streptavidin
   5507..5530    +  CDS            HRV 3C site: recognition and cleavage site for human rhinovirus 3C and PreScission proteases
   5543..9100    +  CDS            EGFR (sequence partly withheld): precursor of human epidermal growth factor receptor
   9110..9253    +  CDS            Fcgr2 (fragment): FCGR2_MOUSE - Also known as Fcgr2b, Ly-17. Experimental evidence at protein level: Swiss-Prot protein existence level 1. Receptor for the Fc region of complexed immunoglobulins gamma. Low affinity receptor. Involved in a variety of effector and regulatory functions such as phagocytosis of antigen-antibody complexes from the circulation and modulation of antibody production by B-cells. Isoform IIB1 and isoform IIB1' form caps but fail to mediate endocytosis or phagocytosis. Isoform IIB2 can mediate the endocytosis of soluble immune complexes via clathrin-coated pits. Isoform IIB1 and isoform II
   9266..9439    +  CDS            CEP55 (fragment): CEP55_HUMAN - Also known as C10orf3 From Homo sapiens (Human).
>Addgene plasmid #234994 | pStreptagII 3C EGFR EABR | addgene full sequence | sequence record 468957 | Addgene NGS Result
TCGAGTCTAGAGGGCCCGTTTAAACCCGCTGATCAGCCTCGACTGTGCCTTCTAGTTGCCAGCCATCTGT
TGTTTGCCCCTCCCCCGTGCCTTCCTTGACCCTGGAAGGTGCCACTCCCACTGTCCTTTCCTAATAAAAT
GAGGAAATTGCATCGCATTGTCTGAGTAGGTGTCATTCTATTCTGGGGGGTGGGGTGGGGCAGGACAGCA
AGGGGGAGGATTGGGAAGACAATAGCAGGCATGCTGGGGATGCGGTGGGCTCTATGGCTTCTGAGGCGGA
AAGAACCAGCTGGGGCTCTAGGGGGTATCCCC
[124 nt withheld, positions 313-436]
C
[91 nt withheld, positions 438-528]
A
[49 nt withheld, positions 530-578]
CCTTTGACGTTGGAGTCCACGTTCTTT
[37 nt withheld, positions 606-642]
ACCCTATCTCGGTCTATTCTTTTGATTTATAAGGGATTTTGCCGATTTCGGCCTATTGGTTAAAAAATGA
GCTGATTTAACAAAAATTTAACGCGAATTAATTCTGTGGAATGTGTGTCAGTTAGGGTGTGGAAAGTCCC
CAGGCTCCCCAGCAGGCAGAAGTATGCAAAGCATGCATCTCAATTAGTCAGCAACCAGGTGTGGAAAGTC
CCCAGGCTCCCCAGCAGGCAGAAGTATGCAAAGCATGCATCTCAATTAGTCAGCAACCATAGTCCCGCCC
CTAACTCCGCCCATCCCGCCCCTAACTCCGCCCAGTTCCGCCCATTCTCCGCCCCATGGCTGACTAATTT
TTTTTATTTATGCAGAGGCCGAGGCCGCCTCTGCCTCTGAGCTATTCCAGAAGTAGTGAGGAGGCTTTTT
TGGAGGCCTAGGCTTTTGCAAAAAGCTCCCGGGAGCTTGTATATCCATTTTCGGATCTGATCAAGAGACA
GGATGAGGATCGTTTCGCATGATTGAACAAGATGGATTGCACGCAGGTTCTCCGGCCGCTTGGGTGGAGA
GGCTATTCGGCTATGACTGGGCACAACAGACAATCGGCTGCTCTGATGCCGCCGTGTTCCGGCTGTCAGC
GCAGGGGCGCCCGGTTCTTTTTGTCAAGACCGACCTGTCCGGTGCCCTGAATGAACTGCAGGACGAGGCA
GCGCGGCTATCGTGGCTGGCCACGACGGGCGTTCCTTGCGCAGCTGTGCTCGACGTTGTCACTGAAGCGG
GAAGGGACTGGCTGCTATTGGGCGAAGTGCCGGGGCAGGATCTCCTGTCATCTCACCTTGCTCCTGCCGA
GAAAGTATCCATCATGGCTGATGCAATGCGGCGGCTGCATACGCTTGATCCGGCTACCTGCCCATTCGAC
CACCAAGCGAAACATCGCATCGAGCGAGCACGTACTCGGATGGAAGCCGGTCTTGTCGATCAGGATGATC
TGGACGAAGAGCATCAGGGGCTCGCGCCAGCCGAACTGTTCGCCAGGCTCAAGGCGCGCATGCCCGACGG
CGAGGATCTCGTCGTGACCCATGGCGATGCCTGCTTGCCGAATATCATGGTGGAAAATGGCCGCTTTTCT
GGATTCATCGACTGTGGCCGGCTGGGTGTGGCGGACCGCTATCAGGACATAGCGTTGGCTACCCGTGATA
TTGCTGAAGAGCTTGGCGGCGAATGGGCTGACCGCTTCCTCGTGCTTTACGGTATCGCCGCTCCCGATTC
GCAGCGCATCGCCTTCTATCGCCTTCTTGACGAGTTCTTCTGAGCGGGACTCTGGGGTTCGAAATGACCG
ACCAAGCGACGCCCAACCTGCCATCACGAGATTTCGATTCCACCGCCGCCTTCTATGAAAGGTTGGGCTT
CGGAATCGTTTTCCGGGACGCCGGCTGGATGATCCTCCAGCGCGGGGATCTCATGCTGGAGTTCTTCGCC
CACCCCAACTTGTTTATTGCAGCTTATAATGGTTACAAATAAAGCAATAGCATCACAAATTTCACAAATA
AAGCATTTTTTTCACTGCATTCTAGTTGTGGTTTGTCCAAACTCATCAATGTATCTTATCATGTCTGTAT
ACCGTCGACCTCTAGCTAGAGCTTGGCGTAATCATGGTCATAGCTGTTTCCTGTGTGAAATTGTTATCCG
CTCACAATTCCACACAACATACGAGCCGGAAGCATAAAGTGTAAAGCCTGGGGTGCCTAATGAGTGAGCT
AACTCACATTAATTGCGTTGCGCTCACTGCCCGCTTTCCAGTCGGGAAACCTGTCGTGCCAGCTGCATTA
ATGAATCGGCCAACGCGCGGGGAGAGGCGGTTTGCGTATTGGGCGCTCTTCCGCTTCCTCGCTCACTGAC
TCGCTGCGCTCGGTCGTTCGGCTGCGGCGAGCGGTATCAGCTCACTCAAAGGCGGTAATACGGTTATCCA
CAGAATCAGGGGATAACGCAGGAAAGAACATGTGAGCAAAAGGCCAGCAAAAGGCCAGGAACCGTAAAAA
GGCCGCGTTGCTGGCGTTTTTCCATAGGCTCCGCCCCCCTGACGAGCATCACAAAAATCGACGCTCAAGT
CAGAGGTGGCGAAACCCGACAGGACTATAAAGATACCAGGCGTTTCCCCCTGGAAGCTCCCTCGTGCGCT
CTCCTGTTCCGACCCTGCCGCTTACCGGATACCTGTCCGCCTTTCTCCCTTCGGGAAGCGTGGCGCTTTC
TCATAGCTCACGCTGTAGGTATCTCAGTTCGGTGTAGGTCGTTCGCTCCAAGCTGGGCTGTGTGCACGAA
CCCCCCGTTCAGCCCGACCGCTGCGCCTTATCCGGTAACTATCGTCTTGAGTCCAACCCGGTAAGACACG
ACTTATCGCCACTGGCAGCAGCCACTGGTAACAGGATTAGCAGAGCGAGGTATGTAGGCGGTGCTACAGA
GTTCTTGAAGTGGTGGCCTAACTACGGCTACACTAGAAGAACAGTATTTGGTATCTGCGCTCTGCTGAAG
CCAGTTACCTTCGGAAAAAGAGTTGGTAGCTCTTGATCCGGCAAACAAACCACCGCTGGTAGCGGTGGTT
TTTTTGTTTGCAAGCAGCAGATTACGCGCAGAAAAAAAGGATCTCAAGAAGATCCTTTGATCTTTTCTAC
GGGGTCTGACGCTCAGTGGAACGAAAACTCACGTTAAGGGATTTTGGTCATGAGATTATCAAAAAGGATC
TTCACCTAGATCCTTTTAAATTAAAAATGAAGTTTTAAATCAATCTAAAGTATATATGAGTAAACTTGGT
CTGACAGTTACCAATGCTTAATCAGTGAGGCACCTATCTCAGCGATCTGTCTATTTCGTTCATCCATAGT
TGCCTGACTCCCCGTCGTGTAGATAACTACGATACGGGAGGGCTTACCATCTGGCCCCAGTGCTGCAATG
ATACCGCGAGACCCACGCTCACCGGCTCCAGATTTATCAGCAATAAACCAGCCAGCCGGAAGGGCCGAGC
GCAGAAGTGGTCCTGCAACTTTATCCGCCTCCATCCAGTCTATTAATTGTTGCCGGGAAGCTAGAGTAAG
TAGTTCGCCAGTTAATAGTTTGCGCAACGTTGTTGCCATTGCTACAGGCATCGTGGTGTCACGCTCGTCG
TTTGGTATGGCTTCATTCAGCTCCGGTTCCCAACGATCAAGGCGAGTTACATGATCCCCCATGTTGTGCA
AAAAAGCGGTTAGCTCCTTCGGTCCTCCGATCGTTGTCAGAAGTAAGTTGGCCGCAGTGTTATCACTCAT
GGTTATGGCAGCACTGCATAATTCTCTTACTGTCATGCCATCCGTAAGATGCTTTTCTGTGACTGGTGAG
TACTCAACCAAGTCATTCTGAGAATAGTGTATGCGGCGACCGAGTTGCTCTTGCCCGGCGTCAATACGGG
ATAATACCGCGCCACATAGCAGAACTTTAAAAGTGCTCATCATTGGAAAACGTTCTTCGGGGCGAAAACT
CTCAAGGATCTTACCGCTGTTGAGATCCAGTTCGATGTAACCCACTCGTGCACCCAACTGATCTTCAGCA
TCTTTTACTTTCACCAGCGTTTCTGGGTGAGCAAAAACAGGAAGGCAAAATGCCGCAAAAAAGGGAATAA
GGGCGACACGGAAATGTTGAATACTCATACTCTTCCTTTTTCAATATTATTGAAGCATTTATCAGGGTTA
TTGTCTCATGAGCGGATACATATTTGAATGTATTTAGAAAAATAAACAAATAGGGGTTCCGCGCACATTT
CCCCGAAAAGTGCCACCTGACGTCGACGGATCGGGAGATCTCCCGATCCCCTATGGTGCACTCTCAGTAC
AATCTGCTCTGATGCCGCATAGTTAAGCCAGTATCTGCTCCCTGCTTGTGTGTTGGAGGTCGCTGAGTAG
TGCGCGAGCAAAATTTAAGCTACAACAAGGCAAGGCTTGACCGACAATTGCATGAAGAATCTGCTTAGGG
TTAGGCGTTTTGCGCTGCTTCGCGATGTACGGGCCAGATATACGCGTTGACATTGATTATTGACTAGTTA
TTAATAGTAATCAATTACGGGGTCATTAGTTCATAGCCCATATATGGAGTTCCGCGTTACATAACTTACG
GTAAATGGCCCGCCTGGCTGACCGCCCAACGACCCCCGCCCATTGACGTCAATAATGACGTATGTTCCCA
TAGTAACGCCAATAGGGACTTTCCATTGACGTCAATGGGTGGAGTATTTACGGTAAACTGCCCACTTGGC
AGTACATCAAGTGTATCATATGCCAAGTACGCCCCCTATTGACGTCAATGACGGTAAATGGCCCGCCTGG
CATTATGCCCAGTACATGACCTTATGGGACTTTCCTACTTGGCAGTACATCTACGTATTAGTCATCGCTA
TTACCATGGTGATGCGGTTTTGGCAGTACATCAATGGGCGTGGATAGCGGTTTGACTCACGGGGATTTCC
AAGTCTCCACCCCATTGACGTCAATGGGAGTTTGTTTTGGCACCAAAATCAACGGGACTTTCCAAAATGT
CGTAACAACTCCGCCCCATTGACGCAAATGGGCGGTAGGCGTGTACGGTGGGAGGTCTATATAAGCAGAG
CTCTCTGGCTAACTAGAGAACCCACTGCTTACTGGCTTATCGAAATTAATACGACTCACTATAGGGAGAC
CCAAGCTGGCTAGCGTTTAAACTTAAGCTTGGTACCGGATCCTCTAGAGCCACCATGCGACCCTCCGGGA
CGGCCGGGGCAGCGCTCCTGGCGCTGCTGGCTGCGCTCTGCCCGGCGAGTCGGGCTGGCGGAGGCAGCTG
GAGCCACCCGCAGTTCGAAAAGGGAGGAGGCTCCCTTGAAGTCCTCTTTCAGGGACCCGGCGGGGGCTCC
CTGGAGGAAAAGAAAGTTTGCCAAGGCACGAGTAACAAGCTCACGCAGTTGGGCACTTTTGAAGATCATT
TTCTCAGCCTCCAGAGGATGTTCAATAACTGTGAGGTGGTCCTTGGGAATTTGGAAATTACCTATGTGCA
GAGGAATTATGATCTTTCCTTCTTAAAGACCATCCAGGAGGTGGCTGGTTATGTCCTCATTGCCCTCAAC
ACAGTGGAGCGAATTCCTTTGGAAAACCTGCAGATCATCAGAGGAAATATGTACTACGAAAATTCCTATG
CCTTAGCAGTCTTATCTAACTATGATGCAAATAAAACCGGACTGAAGGAGCTGCCCATGAGAAATTTACA
GGAAATCCTGCATGGCGCCGTGCGGTTCAGCAACAACCCTGCCCTGTGCAACGTGGAGAGCATCCAGTGG
CGGGACATAGTCAGCAGTGACTTTCTCAGCAACATGTCGATGGACTTCCAGAACCACCTGGGCAGCTGCC
AAAAGTGTGATCCAAGCTGTCCCAATGGGAGCTGCTGGGGTGCAGGAGAGGAGAACTGCCAGAAACTGAC
CAAAATCATCTGTGCCCAGCAGTGCTCCGGGCGCTGCCGTGGCAAGTCCCCCAGTGACTGCTGCCACAAC
CAGTGTGCTGCAGGCTGCACAGGCCCCCGGGAGAGCGACTGCCTGGTCTGCCGCAAATTCCGAGACGAAG
CCACGTGCAAGGACACCTGCCCCCCACTCATGCTCTACAACCCCACCACGTACCAGATGGATGTGAACCC
CGAGGGCAAATACAGCTTTGGTGCCACCTGCGTGAAGAAGTGTCCCCGTAATTATGTGGTGACAGATCAC
GGCTCGTGCGTCCGAGCCTGTGGGGCCGACAGCTATGAGATGGAGGAAGACGGCGTCCGCAAGTGTAAGA
AGTGCGAAGGGCCTTGCCGCAAAGTGTGTAACGGAATAGGTATTGGTGAATTTAAAGACTCACTCTCCAT
AAATGCTACGAATATTAAACACTTCAAAAACTGCACCTCCATCAGTGGCGATCTCCACATCCTGCCGGTG
GCATTTAGGGGTGACTCCTTCACACATACTCCTCCTCTGGATCCACAGGAACTGGATATTCTGAAAACCG
TAAAGGAAATCACAGGGTTTTTGCTGATTCAGGCTTGGCCTGAAAACAGGACGGACCTCCATGCCTTTGA
GAACCTAGAAATCATACGCGGCAGGACCAAGCAACATGGTCAGTTTTCTCTTGCAGTCGTCAGCCTGAAC
ATAACATCCTTGGGATTACGCTCCCTCAAGGAGATAAGTGATGGAGATGTGATAATTTCAGGAAACAAAA
ATTTGTGCTATGCAAATACAATAAACTGGAAAAAACTGTTTGGGACCTCCGGTCAGAAAACCAAAATTAT
AAGCAACAGAGGTGAAAACAGCTGCAAGGCCACAGGCCAGGTCTGCCATGCCTTGTGCTCCCCCGAGGGC
TGCTGGGGCCCGGAGCCCAGGGACTGCGTCTCTTGCCGGAATGTCAGCCGAGGCAGGGAATGCGTGGACA
AGTGCAACCTTCTGGAGGGTGAGCCAAGGGAGTTTGTGGAGAACTCTGAGTGCATACAGTGCCACCCAGA
GTGCCTGCCTCAGGCCATGAACATCACCTGCACAGGACGGGGACCAGACAACTGTATCCAGTGTGCCCAC
TACATTGACGGCCCCCACTGCGTCAAGACCTGCCCGGCAGGAGTCATGGGAGAAAACAACACCCTGGTCT
GGAAGTACGCAGACGCCGGCCATGTGTGCCACCTGTGCCATCCAAACTGCACCTACGGATGCACTGGGCC
AGGTCTTGAAGGCTGTCCAACGAATGGGCCTAAGATCCCGTCCATCGCCACTGGGATGGTGGGGGCCCTC
CTCTTGCTGCTGGTGGTGGCCCTGGGGATCGGCCTCTTCATGCGAAGGCGCCACATCGTTCGGAAGCGCA
CGCTGCGGAGGCTGCTGCAGGAGAGGGAGCTTGTGGAGCCTCTTACACCCAGT
[981 nt withheld, positions 7556-8536]
TTCTTCAGCAGCCCCTCCACGTCACGGACTCCCCTCCTGAGCTCTCTGAGTGCAACCAGCAACAATTCCA
CCGTGGCTTGCATTGATAGAAATGGGCTGCAAAGCTGTCCCATCAAGGAAGACAGCTTCTTGCAGCGATA
CAGCTCAGACCCCACAGGCGCCTTGACTGAGGACAGCATAGACGACACCTTCCTCCCAGTGCCTGAATAC
ATAAACCAGTCCGTTCCCAAAAGGCCCGCTGGCTCTGTGCAGAATCCTGTCTATCACAATCAGCCTCTGA
ACCCCGCGCCCAGCAGAGACCCACACTACCAGGACCCCCACAGCACTGCAGTGGGCAACCCCGAGTATCT
CAACACTGTCCAGCCCACCTGTGTCAACAGCACATTCGACAGCCCTGCCCACTGGGCCCAGAAAGGCAGC
CACCAAATTAGCCTGGACAACCCTGACTACCAGCAGGACTTCTTTCCCAAGGAAGCCAAGCCAAATGGCA
TCTTTAAGGGCTCCACAGCTGAAAATGCAGAATACCTAAGGGTCGCGCCACAAAGCAGTGAATTTATTGG
AGCAAGCGGCCGCGCTTTGCCTGGCAATCCCGATCACAGGGAAATGGGGGAAACTCTCCCAGAAGAGGTT
GGAGAATATCGGCAGCCATCTGGTGGCAGTGTACCTGTGTCTCCGGGTCCGCCCAGTGGTCTTGAACCCA
CTAGCTCCTCACCTTACGGCGGCGGCTCCTTTAACAGCTCAATCAACAACATCCACGAAATGGAGATTCA
GCTGAAGGATGCACTCGAAAAGAATCAACAATGGCTCGTTTACGACCAACAACGCGAGGTGTACGTGAAA
GGATTGCTTGCAAAAATTTTCGAACTGGAAAAGAAAACAGAGACTGCAGCACATAGTCTTCCTTGAC
